>Addgene plasmid #189893 | p663-UBC-miniTurbo-V5-POMK_IDG-K | addgene full sequence | sequence record 381802 | Addgene NGS Result
AGGTGGCACTTTTCGGGGAAATGTGCGCGGAACCCCTATTTGTTTATTTTTCTAAATACATTCAAATATG
TATCCGCTCATGAGACAATAACCCTGATAAATGCTTCAATAATATTGAAAAAGGAAGAGTATGAGTATTC
AACATTTCCGTGTCGCCCTTATTCCCTTTTTTGCGGCATTTTGCCTTCCTGTTTTTGCTCACCCAGAAAC
GCTGGTGAAAGTAAAAGATGCTGAAGATCAGTTGGGTGCACGAGTGGGTTACATCGAACTGGATCTCAAC
AGCGGTAAGATCCTTGAGAGTTTTCGCCCCGAAGAACGTTTTCCAATGATGAGCACTTTTAAAGTTCTGC
TATGTGGCGCGGTATTATCCCGTATTGACGCCGGGCAAGAGCAACTCGGTCGCCGCATACACTATTCTCA
GAATGACTTGGTTGAGTACTCACCAGTCACAGAAAAGCATCTTACGGATGGCATGACAGTAAGAGAATTA
TGCAGTGCTGCCATAACCATGAGTGATAACACTGCGGCCAACTTACTTCTGACAACGATCGGAGGACCGA
AGGAGCTAACCGCTTTTTTGCACAACATGGGGGATCATGTAACTCGCCTTGATCGTTGGGAACCGGAGCT
GAATGAAGCCATACCAAACGACGAGCGTGACACCACGATGCCTGTAGCAATGGCAACAACGTTGCGCAAA
CTATTAACTGGCGAACTACTTACTCTAGCTTCCCGGCAACAATTAATAGACTGGATGGAGGCGGATAAAG
TTGCAGGACCACTTCTGCGCTCGGCCCTTCCGGCTGGCTGGTTTATTGCTGATAAATCTGGAGCCGGTGA
GCGTGGGTCTCGCGGTATCATTGCAGCACTGGGGCCAGATGGTAAGCCCTCCCGTATCGTAGTTATCTAC
ACGACGGGGAGTCAGGCAACTATGGATGAACGAAATAGACAGATCGCTGAGATAGGTGCCTCACTGATTA
AGCATTGGTAACTGTCAGACCAAGTTTACTCATATATACTTTAGATTGATTTAAAACTTCATTTTTAATT
TAAAAGGATCTAGGTGAAGATCCTTTTTGATAATCTCATGACCAAAATCCCTTAACGTGAGTTTTCGTTC
CACTGAGCGTCAGACCCCGTAGAAAAGATCAAAGGATCTTCTTGAGATCCTTTTTTTCTGCGCGTAATCT
GCTGCTTGCAAACAAAAAAACCACCGCTACCAGCGGTGGTTTGTTTGCCGGATCAAGAGCTACCAACTCT
TTTTCCGAAGGTAACTGGCTTCAGCAGAGCGCAGATACCAAATACTGTTCTTCTAGTGTAGCCGTAGTTA
GGCCACCACTTCAAGAACTCTGTAGCACCGCCTACATACCTCGCTCTGCTAATCCTGTTACCAGTGGCTG
CTGCCAGTGGCGATAAGTCGTGTCTTACCGGGTTGGACTCAAGACGATAGTTACCGGATAAGGCGCAGCG
GTCGGGCTGAACGGGGGGTTCGTGCACACAGCCCAGCTTGGAGCGAACGACCTACACCGAACTGAGATAC
CTACAGCGTGAGCTATGAGAAAGCGCCACGCTTCCCGAAGGGAGAAAGGCGGACAGGTATCCGGTAAGCG
GCAGGGTCGGAACAGGAGAGCGCACGAGGGAGCTTCCAGGGGGAAACGCCTGGTATCTTTATAGTCCTGT
CGGGTTTCGCCACCTCTGACTTGAGCGTCGATTTTTGTGATGCTCGTCAGGGGGGCGGAGCCTATGGAAA
AACGCCAGCAACGCGGCCTTTTTACGGTTCCTGGCCTTTTGCTGGCCTTTTGCTCACATGTTCTTTCCTG
CGTTATCCCCTGATTCTGTGGATAACCGTATTACCGCCTTTGAGTGAGCTGATACCGCTCGCCGCAGCCG
AACGACCGAGCGCAGCGAGTCAGTGAGCGAGGAAGCGGAAGAGCGCCCAATACGCAAACCGCCTCTCCCC
GCGCGTTGGCCGATTCATTAATGCAGCTGGCACGACAGGTTTCCCGACTGGAAAGCGGGCAGTGAGCGCA
ACGCAATTAATGTGAGTTAGCTCACTCATTAGGCACCCCAGGCTTTACACTTTATGCTTCCGGCTCGTAT
GTTGTGTGGAATTGTGAGCGGATAACAATTTCACACAGGAAACAGCTATGACCATGATTACGCCAAGCGC
GCAATTAACCCTCACTAAAGGGAACAAAAGCTGGAGCTGCAAGCTTAATGTAGTCTTATGCAATACTCTT
GTAGTCTTGCAACATGGTAACGATGAGTTAGCAACATGCCTTACAAGGAGAGAAAAAGCACCGTGCATGC
CGATTGGTGGAAGTAAGGTGGTACGATCGTGCCTTATTAGGAAGGCAACAGACGGGTCTGACATGGATTG
GACGAACCACTGAATTGCCGCATTGCAGAGATATTGTATTTAAGTGCCTAGCTCGATACATAAACGGGTC
TCTCTGGTTAGACCAGATCTGAGCCTGGGAGCTCTCTGGCTAACTAGGGAACCCACTGCTTAAGCCTCAA
TAAAGCTTGCCTTGAGTGCTTCAAGTAGTGTGTGCCCGTCTGTTGTGTGACTCTGGTAACTAGAGATCCC
TCAGACCCTTTTAGTCAGTGTGGAAAATCTCTAGCAGTGGCGCCCGAACAGGGACTTGAAAGCGAAAGGG
AAACCAGAGGAGCTCTCTCGACGCAGGACTCGGCTTGCTGAAGCGCGCACGGCAAGAGGCGAGGGGCGGC
GACTGGTGAGTACGCCAAAAATTTTGACTAGCGGAGGCTAGAAGGAGAGAGATGGGTGCGAGAGCGTCAG
TATTAAGCGGGGGAGAATTAGATCGCGATGGGAAAAAATTCGGTTAAGGCCAGGGGGAAAGAAAAAATAT
AAATTAAAACATATAGTATGGGCAAGCAGGGAGCTAGAACGATTCGCAGTTAATCCTGGCCTGTTAGAAA
CATCAGAAGGCTGTAGACAAATACTGGGACAGCTACAACCATCCCTTCAGACAGGATCAGAAGAACTTAG
ATCATTATATAATACAGTAGCAACCCTCTATTGTGTGCATCAAAGGATAGAGATAAAAGACACCAAGGAA
GCTTTAGACAAGATAGAGGAAGAGCAAAACAAAAGTAAGACCACCGCACAGCAAGCGGCCGCTGATCTTC
AGACCTGGAGGAGGAGATATGAGGGACAATTGGAGAAGTGAATTATATAAATATAAAGTAGTAAAAATTG
AACCATTAGGAGTAGCACCCACCAAGGCAAAGAGAAGAGTGGTGCAGAGAGAAAAAAGAGCAGTGGGAAT
AGGAGCTTTGTTCCTTGGGTTCTTGGGAGCAGCAGGAAGCACTATGGGCGCAGCGTCAATGACGCTGACG
GTACAGGCCAGACAATTATTGTCTGGTATAGTGCAGCAGCAGAACAATTTGCTGAGGGCTATTGAGGCGC
AACAGCATCTGTTGCAACTCACAGTCTGGGGCATCAAGCAGCTCCAGGCAAGAATCCTGGCTGTGGAAAG
ATACCTAAAGGATCAACAGCTCCTGGGGATTTGGGGTTGCTCTGGAAAACTCATTTGCACCACTGCTGTG
CCTTGGAATGCTAGTTGGAGTAATAAATCTCTGGAACAGATTTGGAATCACACGACCTGGATGGAGTGGG
ACAGAGAAATTAACAATTACACAAGCTTAATACACTCCTTAATTGAAGAATCGCAAAACCAGCAAGAAAA
GAATGAACAAGAATTATTGGAATTAGATAAATGGGCAAGTTTGTGGAATTGGTTTAACATAACAAATTGG
CTGTGGTATATAAAATTATTCATAATGATAGTAGGAGGCTTGGTAGGTTTAAGAATAGTTTTTGCTGTAC
TTTCTATAGTGAATAGAGTTAGGCAGGGATATTCACCATTATCGTTTCAGACCCACCTCCCAACCCCGAG
GGGACCCGACAGGCCCGAAGGAATAGAAGAAGAAGGTGGAGAGAGAGACAGAGACAGATCCATTCGATTA
GTGAACGGATCTCGACGGTATCGGTTAACTTTTAAAAGAAAAGGGGGGATTGGGGGGTACAGTGCAGGGG
AAAGAATAGTAGACATAATAGCAACAGACATACAAACTAAAGAATTACAAAAACAAATTACAAAATTCAA
AATTTTATCGTCCAGTGTGGTGGAATTCTGCAGATATCACAACTTTGTATAGAAAAGTTGGCCTCCGCGC
CGGGTTTTGGCGCCTCCCGCGGGCGCCCCCCTCCTCACGGCGAGCGCTGCCACGTCAGACGAAGGGCGCA
GCGAGCGTCCTGATCCTTCCGCCCGGACGCTCAGGACAGCGGCCCGCTGCTCATAAGACTCGGCCTTAGA
ACCCCAGTATCAGCAGAAGGACATTTTAGGACGGGACTTGGGTGACTCTAGGGCACTGGTTTTCTTTCCA
GAGAGCGGAACAGGCGAGGAAAAGTAGTCCCTTCTCGGCGATTCTGCGGAGGGATCTCCGTGGGGCGGTG
AACGCCGATGATTATATAAGGACGCGCCGGGTGTGGCACAGCTAGTTCCGTCGCAGCCGGGATTTGGGTC
GCGGTTCTTGTTTGTGGATCGCTGTGATCGTCACTTGGTGAGTAGCGGGCTGCTGGGCTGGCCGGGGCTT
TCGTGGCCGCCGGGCCGCTCGGTGGGACGGAAGCGTGTGGAGAGACCGCCAAGGGCTGTAGTCTGGGTCC
GCGAGCAAGGTTGCCCTGAACTGGGGGTTGGGGGGAGCGCAGCAAAATGGCGGCTGTTCCCGAGTCTTGA
ATGGAAGACGCTTGTGAGGCGGGCTGTGAGGTCGTTGAAACAAGGTGGGGGGCATGGTGGGCGGCAAGAA
CCCAAGGTCTTGAGGCCTTCGCTAATGCGGGAAAGCTCTTATTCGGGTGAGATGGGCTGGGGCACCATCT
GGGGACCCTGACGTGAAGTTTGTCACTGACTGGAGAACTCGGTTTGTCGTCTGTTGCGGGGGCGGCAGTT
ATGGCGGTGCCGTTGGGCAGTGCACCCGTACCTTTGGGAGCGCGCGCCCTCGTCGTGTCGTGACGTCACC
CGTTCTGTTGGCTTATAATGCAGGGTGGGGCCACCTGCCGGTAGGTGTGCGGTAGGCTTTTCTCCGTCGC
AGGACGCAGGGTTCGGGCCTAGGGTAGGCTCTCCTGAATCGACAGGCGCCGGACCTCTGGTGAGGGGAGG
GATAAGTGAGGCGTCAGTTTCTTTGGTCGGTTTTATGTACCTATCTTCTTAAGTAGCTGAAGCTCCGGTT
TTGAACTATGCGCTCGGGGTTGGCGAGTGTGTTTTGTGAAGTTTTTTAGGCACCTTTTGAAATGTAATCA
TTTGGGTCAATATGTAATTTTCAGTGTTAGACTAGTAAATTGTCCGCTAAATTCTGGCCGTTTTTGGCTT
TTTTGTTAGACGGCCAACTTTTGTATACAAAGTGGGCCACCATGGGAATCCCGCTGCTGAACGCTAAACA
GATTCTGGGACAGCTGGACGGCGGGAGCGTGGCAGTCCTGCCTGTGGTCGACTCCACCAATCAGTACCTG
CTGGATCGAATCGGCGAGCTGAAGAGTGGGGATGCTTGCATTGCAGAATATCAGCAGGCAGGGAGAGGAA
GCAGAGGGAGGAAATGGTTCTCTCCTTTTGGAGCTAACCTGTACCTGAGTATGTTTTGGCGCCTGAAGCG
GGGACCAGCAGCAATCGGCCTGGGCCCGGTCATCGGAATTGTCATGGCAGAAGCGCTGCGAAAGCTGGGA
GCAGACAAGGTGCGAGTCAAATGGCCCAATGACCTGTATCTGCAGGATAGAAAGCTGGCAGGCATCCTGG
TGGAGCTGGCCGGAATAACAGGCGATGCTGCACAGATCGTCATTGGCGCCGGGATTAACGTGGCTATGAG
GCGCGTGGAGGAAAGCGTGGTCAATCAGGGCTGGATCACACTGCAGGAAGCAGGGATTAACCTGGACAGG
AATACTCTGGCCGCTATGCTGATCCGAGAGCTGCGGGCAGCCCTGGAACTGTTCGAGCAGGAAGGCCTGG
CTCCATATCTGTCACGGTGGGAGAAGCTGGATAACTTCATCAATAGACCCGTGAAGCTGATCATTGGGGA
CAAAGAGATTTTCGGGATTAGCCGGGGGATTGATAAACAGGGAGCCCTGCTGCTGGAACAGGACGGAGTT
ATCAAACCCTGGATGGGCGGAGAAATCAGTCTGCGGTCTGCCGAAAAGGCTAGCGGCAAGCCCATCCCCA
ACCCCCTGCTGGGCCTGGACAGCACCACAAGTTTGTACAAAAAAGCAGGCTTAGCCACCATGGAGAAGCA
GCCTCAGAACTCCAGGAGAGGACTGGCACCAAGAGAGGTGCCACCTGCAGTGGGACTGCTGCTGATCATG
GCCCTGATGAATACCCTGCTGTACCTGTGCCTGGACCACTTCTTTATCGCCCCACGCCAGTCTACCGTGG
ATCCAACACACTGTCCCTATGGCCACTTCCGGATCGGCCAGATGAAGAACTGCTCTCCCTGGCTGAGCTG
TGAGGAGCTGAGGACCGAGGTGCGCCAGCTGAAGAGGGTGGGAGAGGGAGCAGTGAAGAGGGTGTTCCTG
TCTGAGTGGAAGGAGCACAAGGTGGCCCTGTCCCAGCTGACATCTCTGGAGATGAAGGACGATTTTCTGC
ACGGCCTGCAGATGCTGAAGAGCCTGCAGGGCACCCACGTGGTGACACTGCTGGGCTACTGCGAGGACGA
TAATACCATGCTGACAGAGTATCACCCCCTGGGCTCCCTGTCTAACCTGGAGGAGACCCTGAATCTGAGC
AAGTACCAGAACGTGAATACATGGCAGCACCGCCTGGAGCTGGCCATGGACTACGTGTCTATCATCAACT
ATCTGCACCACAGCCCCGTGGGCACCAGAGTGATGTGCGACTCCAATGATCTGCCTAAGACCCTGTCTCA
GTATCTGCTGACAAGCAACTTCTCCATCCTGGCCAATGACCTGGATGCCCTGCCTCTGGTGAACCACAGC
TCCGGCATGCTGGTGAAGTGTGGACACAGGGAGCTGCACGGCGACTTCGTGGCACCAGAGCAGCTGTGGC
CTTACGGCGAGGATGTGCCATTTCACGACGATCTGATGCCCAGCTATGACGAGAAGATCGATATCTGGAA
GATCCCAGACATCTCTAGCTTTCTGCTGGGCCACATCGAGGGCTCCGACATGGTGAGATTCCACCTGTTT
GATATCCACAAGGCCTGTAAGAGCCAGACCCCTTCCGAGAGGCCAACAGCCCAGGATGTGCTGGAGACCT
ACCAGAAGGTGCTGGACACACTGAGAGATGCCATGATGTCCCAGGCCAGGGAGATGCTGTAAAACCCAGC
TTTCTTGTACAAAGTGGTGATATCCAGCACAGTGGCGGCCGCTCGACAATCAACCTCTGGATTACAAAAT
TTGTGAAAGATTGACTGGTATTCTTAACTATGTTGCTCCTTTTACGCTATGTGGATACGCTGCTTTAATG
CCTTTGTATCATGCTATTGCTTCCCGTATGGCTTTCATTTTCTCCTCCTTGTATAAATCCTGGTTGCTGT
CTCTTTATGAGGAGTTGTGGCCCGTTGTCAGGCAACGTGGCGTGGTGTGCACTGTGTTTGCTGACGCAAC
CCCCACTGGTTGGGGCATTGCCACCACCTGTCAGCTCCTTTCCGGGACTTTCGCTTTCCCCCTCCCTATT
GCCACGGCGGAACTCATCGCCGCCTGCCTTGCCCGCTGCTGGACAGGGGCTCGGCTGTTGGGCACTGACA
ATTCCGTGGTGTTGTCGGGGAAGCTGACGTCCTTTCCATGGCTGCTCGCCTGTGTTGCCACCTGGATTCT
GCGCGGGACGTCCTTCTGCTACGTCCCTTCGGCCCTCAATCCAGCGGACCTTCCTTCCCGCGGCCTGCTG
CCGGCTCTGCGGCCTCTTCCGCGTCTTCGCCTTCGCCCTCAGACGAGTCGGATCTCCCTTTGGGCCGCCT
CCCCGCCTGGAATTCTACCGGGTAGGGGAGGCGCTTTTCCCAAGGCAGTCTGGAGCATGCGCTTTAGCAG
CCCCGCTGGGCACTTGGCGCTACACAAGTGGCCTCTGGCCTCGCACACATTCCACATCCACCGGTAGGCG
CCAACCGGCTCCGTTCTTTGGTGGCCCCTTCGCGCCACCTTCTACTCCTCCCCTAGTCAGGAAGTTCCCC
CCCGCCCCGCAGCTCGCGTCGTGCAGGACGTGACAAATGGAAGTAGCACGTCTCACTAGTCTCGTGCAGA
TGGACAGCACCGCTGAGCAATGGAAGCGGGTAGGCCTTTGGGGCAGCGGCCAATAGCAGCTTTGCTCCTT
CGCTTTCTGGGCTCAGAGGCTGGGAAGGGGTGGGTCCGGGGGCGGGCTCAGGGGCGGGCTCAGGGGCGGG
GCGGGCGCCCGAAGGTCCTCCGGAGGCCCGGCATTCTGCACGCTTCAAAAGCGCACGTCTGCCGCGCTGT
TCTCCTCTTCCTCATCTCCGGGCCTTTCGACCTGCAGCCCAAGCTTACCATGACCGAGTACAAGCCCACG
GTGCGCCTCGCCACCCGCGACGACGTCCCCAGGGCCGTACGCACCCTCGCCGCCGCGTTCGCCGACTACC
CCGCCACGCGCCACACCGTCGATCCGGACCGCCACATCGAGCGGGTCACCGAGCTGCAAGAACTCTTCCT
CACGCGCGTCGGGCTCGACATCGGCAAGGTGTGGGTCGCGGACGACGGCGCCGCGGTGGCGGTCTGGACC
ACGCCGGAGAGCGTCGAAGCGGGGGCGGTGTTCGCCGAGATCGGCCCGCGCATGGCCGAGTTGAGCGGTT
CCCGGCTGGCCGCGCAGCAACAGATGGAAGGCCTCCTGGCGCCGCACCGGCCCAAGGAGCCCGCGTGGTT
CCTGGCCACCGTCGGCGTCTCGCCCGACCACCAGGGCAAGGGTCTGGGCAGCGCCGTCGTGCTCCCCGGA
GTGGAGGCGGCCGAGCGCGCCGGGGTGCCCGCCTTCCTGGAGACCTCCGCGCCCCGCAACCTCCCCTTCT
ACGAGCGGCTCGGCTTCACCGTCACCGCCGACGTCGAGGTGCCCGAAGGACCGCGCACCTGGTGCATGAC
CCGCAAGCCCGGTGCCTGACGCCCGCCCCACGACCCGCAGCGCCCGACCGAAAGGAGCGCACGACCCCAT
GCATCTCGAGGGCCCGGTACCTTTAAGACCAATGACTTACAAGGCAGCTGTAGATCTTAGCCACTTTTTA
AAAGAAAAGGGGGGACTGGAAGGGCTAGCTCACTCCCAACGAAGACAAGATCTGCTTTTTGCTTGTACTG
GGTCTCTCTGGTTAGACCAGATCTGAGCCTGGGAGCTCTCTGGCTAACTAGGGAACCCACTGCTTAAGCC
TCAATAAAGCTTGCCTTGAGTGCTTCAAGTAGTGTGTGCCCGTCTGTTGTGTGACTCTGGTAACTAGAGA
TCCCTCAGACCCTTTTAGTCAGTGTGGAAAATCTCTAGCAGTAGTAGTTCATGTCATCTTATTATTCAGT
ATTTATAACTTGCAAAGAAATGAATATCAGAGAGTGAGAGGAACTTGTTTATTGCAGCTTATAATGGTTA
CAAATAAAGCAATAGCATCACAAATTTCACAAATAAAGCATTTTTTTCACTGCATTCTAGTTGTGGTTTG
TCCAAACTCATCAATGTATCTTATCATGTCTGGCTCTAGCTATCCCGCCCCTAACTCCGCCCATCCCGCC
CCTAACTCCGCCCAGTTCCGCCCATTCTCCGCCCCATGGCTGACTAATTTTTTTTATTTATGCAGAGGCC
GAGGCCGCCTCGGCCTCTGAGCTATTCCAGAAGTAGTGAGGAGGCTTTTTTGGAGGCCTAGGGACGTACC
CAATTCGCCCTATAGTGAGTCGTATTACGCGCGCTCACTGGCCGTCGTTTTACAACGTCGTGACTGGGAA
AACCCTGGCGTTACCCAACTTAATCGCCTTGCAGCACATCCCCCTTTCGCCAGCTGGCGTAATAGCGAAG
AGGCCCGCACCGATCGCCCTTCCCAACAGTTGCGCAGCCTGAATGGCGAATGGG
[124 nt withheld, positions 10065-10188]
C
[91 nt withheld, positions 10190-10280]
A
[49 nt withheld, positions 10282-10330]
CCTTTGACGTTGGAGTCCACGTTCTTT
[37 nt withheld, positions 10358-10394]
ACCCTATCTCGGTCTATTCTTTTGATTTATAAGGGATTTTGCCGATTTCGGCCTATTGGTTAAAAAATGA
GCTGATTTAACAAAAATTTAACGCGAATTTTAACAAAATATTAACGCTTACAATTT
Features (pLannotate 1.2.2; 32 found; start..end, strand, type, name):
     26..130     +  promoter       AmpR promoter: bla
    131..991     +  CDS            AmpR: β-lactamase; bla; confers resistance to ampicillin, carbenicillin, and related antibiotics
   1162..1750    +  rep_origin     ori: high-copy-number ColE1/pMB1/pBR322/pUC origin of replication
   1933..2025    +  CDS            lacI (fragment): lac repressor; lacI; The lac repressor binds to the lac operator to inhibit transcription in E. coli. This inhibition can be relieved by adding lactose or isopropyl-β-D-thiogalactopyranoside (IPTG).
   2038..2059    +  protein_bind   CAP binding site: CAP binding activates transcription in the presence of cAMP. E. coli catabolite activator protein
   2074..2104    +  promoter       lac promoter: promoter for the E. coli lac operon
   2112..2128    +  protein_bind   lac operator: The lac repressor binds to the lac operator to inhibit transcription in E. coli. This inhibition can be relieved by adding lactose or isopropyl-β-D-thiogalactopyranoside (IPTG). lac repressor encoded by lacI
   2173..2191    +  promoter       T3 promoter: promoter for bacteriophage T3 RNA polymerase
   2219..2445    +  promoter       RSV promoter: Rous sarcoma virus enhancer/promoter
   2446..2626    +  LTR            5' LTR (truncated): truncated 5' long terminal repeat (LTR) from HIV-1
   2673..2798    +  misc_feature   HIV-1 Ψ: packaging signal of human immunodeficiency virus type 1
   2782..3145    +  CDS            HIV-1 gag (fragment): gag protein from human immunodeficiency virus 1; gag
   3291..3524    +  misc_feature   RRE: The Rev response element (RRE) of HIV-1 allows for Rev-dependent mRNA export from the nucleus to the cytoplasm.
   3901..4001    +  CDS            Rev (fragment): human immunodeficiency virus 1 (HIV-1) Rev protein; rev; enhances nuclear export of unspliced and incompletely spliced viral mRNAs
   4020..4136    +  misc_feature   cPPT/CTS: central polypurine tract and central termination sequence of HIV-1
   4170..4190    +  protein_bind   attB4: mutant version of attB; core recombination site for the Gateway® BP reaction BP Clonase™
   4190..5401    +  promoter       UbC promoter: human ubiquitin C promoter
   5405..5423    -  protein_bind   attB5 (fragment): mutant version of attB; core recombination site for the Gateway® BP reaction BP Clonase™
   5438..6208    +  CDS            miniTurbo: N-terminally truncated mutant of the E. coli biotin ligase BioID engineered for improved catalytic efficiency (Branon et al., 2018)
   6257..6281    +  protein_bind   attB1: mutant version of attB; recombination site for the Gateway® BP reaction BP Clonase™
   6290..7339    +  CDS            POMK: SG196_HUMAN - Also known as SGK196. Experimental evidence at protein level: Swiss-Prot protein existence level 1. Protein O-mannose kinase that specifically mediates phosphorylation at the 6-position of an O-mannose of the trisaccharide (N-acetylgalactosamine (GalNAc)-beta-1,3-N-acetylglucosamine (GlcNAc)- beta-1,4-mannose) to generate phosphorylated O-mannosyl trisaccharide (N-acetylgalactosamine-beta-1,3-N-acetylglucosamine-beta-1,4- (phosphate-6-)mannose). Phosphorylated O-mannosyl trisaccharide is a carbohydrate structure present in alpha-dystroglycan (DAG1), which is required for binding
   7344..7368    -  protein_bind   attB2: mutant version of attB; recombination site for the Gateway® BP reaction BP Clonase™
   7398..7986    +  misc_feature   WPRE: woodchuck hepatitis virus posttranscriptional regulatory element
   8000..8499    +  promoter       PGK promoter: mouse phosphoglycerate kinase 1 promoter
   8520..9119    +  CDS            PuroR: puromycin N-acetyltransferase; pac from Streptomyces alboniger; confers resistance to puromycin
   9187..9324    +  CDS            nef (fragment): NEF_HV1LA - Experimental evidence at protein level: Swiss-Prot protein existence level 1. Extracellular Nef protein targets CD4(+) T-lymphocytes for apoptosis by interacting with CXCR4 surface receptors. From Human immunodeficiency virus type 1 group M subtype B (isolate Lai) (HIV-1).
   9310..9490    +  LTR            5' LTR (truncated): truncated 5' long terminal repeat (LTR) from HIV-1
   9562..9683    +  polyA_signal   SV40 poly(A) signal: SV40 polyadenylation signal
   9723..9858    +  rep_origin     SV40 ori: SV40 origin of replication
   9879..9897    -  promoter       T7 promoter: promoter for bacteriophage T7 RNA polymerase
   9905..10060   +  CDS            lacZα (fragment): LacZα fragment of β-galactosidase; lacZ fragment
  10065..10493   +  rep_origin     f1 ori (sequence partly withheld): f1 bacteriophage origin of replication; arrow indicates direction of (+) strand synthesis
