[The description below was written by a language model from this plasmid's Addgene catalogue record and pLannotate feature annotations shown in this document.]
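Description:
p663-UBC-miniTurbo-V5-POMK_IDG-K is a lentiviral mammalian expression clone built on the pDest663 Gateway destination backbone by multisite Gateway recombination, with a sequenced length of about 10.5 kb. In bacteria it is maintained through a ColE1/pUC-type origin and ampicillin resistance (bla). The feature table annotates this origin as high-copy, whereas the catalogue lists the plasmid as low copy. An f1 origin and remnants of a lac/lacZα cloning region with T3 and T7 promoters are also present. The viral portion has a third-generation-style layout. An RSV promoter drives a truncated HIV-1 5' LTR, followed by the Ψ packaging signal with a gag fragment, the RRE for Rev-dependent export, and the cPPT/CTS. A second truncated LTR lies at the 3' end, followed by an SV40 poly(A) signal and SV40 origin.

The payload sits between the viral elements and its modules are separated by attB recombination scars (attB4, attB5, attB1, attB2). The human ubiquitin C promoter drives an open reading frame in which the engineered biotin ligase miniTurbo is fused N-terminally to human POMK (also called SGK196), a protein O-mannose kinase involved in α-dystroglycan glycan modification. The catalogue places a V5 epitope between miniTurbo and POMK, although the feature table does not annotate it separately. A WPRE downstream enhances transcript expression, and a separate mouse PGK promoter–puromycin N-acetyltransferase cassette allows selection of transduced cells. The construct was made within a program on understudied kinases. It is intended for stable expression of the fusion so that proteins near POMK become biotinylated and can be identified by proteomics to map proximity networks.
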