Addgene plasmid #189893: p663-UBC-miniTurbo-V5-POMK_IDG-K
Purpose: Gateway destination clone of POMK (human) tagged with N-terminal miniTurbo-V5 for generating protein-proximity networks using proximity-dependent biotinylation proteomics
Depositing lab: Ben Major. Depositing organization: Washington University in Saint Louis.
Backbone
  Vector backbone: pDest663
  Backbone manufacturer: PEL
  Backbone size w/o insert (bp): 9019
  Vector type: Mammalian Expression, Lentiviral ; Gateway Destination
  Selectable markers: Puromycin
Growth in bacteria
  Bacterial resistance: Ampicillin, 100 μg/mL
  Growth temperature: 30°C
  Growth strain: NEB Stable
  Copy number: Low Copy
Gene/Insert
  Gene/Insert name: POMK (alt names: miniTurbo-V5-POMK; miniTurbo-V5)
  Species: H. sapiens (human)
  Entrez Gene: POMK (a.k.a. MDDGA12, MDDGC12, SGK196)
  Promoter: Ubiquitin
  Tag / fusion protein: miniTurbo-V5 (N terminal on insert)
  Cloning method: Gateway Cloning
  Sequencing primers: 5′ TGAAGCTCCGGTTTTGAACT; 3′ AATAGACCCGTGAAGCTGATC
Terms and licenses: Academic/Nonprofit Terms; Industry Terms: Not Available to Industry
Depositor comments: These plasmids were generated as part of the Illuminating the Druggable Genome (IDG) program sponsored by the NIH Common Fund. The goal of this program is to identify, gather, and distribute information and resources for proteins that currently are not well-studied yet belong to commonly drug-targeted protein families: protein kinases, non-olfactory G-protein coupled receptors (GPCRs), and ion channels. The IDG program is designed to develop fundamental research tools for understudied proteins, elucidate their function, and disseminate the IDG-related resources and data to the greater scientific community. These lentiviral gateway destination plasmids were generated, as part of the Kinase-Data and Resource Generating Center (DRGC), using the single fragment or multisite gateway cloning technology. They were used for generating proteomics-based protein-interaction and protein-proximity networks that can be accessed through the kinase-DRGC website https://darkkinome.org/. Each plasmid has either an N- or C-terminal fusion protein (Flag/ V5/V5-miniTurbo/V5-TurboID/miniTurbo-V5/TurboID-V5) tagged understudied kinase driven under either a CMV or Ubiquitin (UBC) promoter. All inserts in the pENTR plasmids used to generate the deposited destination plasmids were end-sequenced and insert size validated prior to multi-site gateway cloning. The combined insert size of the single fragment or three fragment destination plasmids were confirmed by restriction digestion (BsrGI, and EcoRV for pDest667; BsrGI, EcoRV, and BstZ17I for pDest663; and BsrGI for pHAGE) and all plasmids were partially sequenced to ensure in-frame ORFs and fusion tags.
How to cite: p663-UBC-miniTurbo-V5-POMK_IDG-K was a gift from Ben Major (Addgene plasmid # 189893 ; http://n2t.net/addgene:189893 ; RRID:Addgene_189893)
